>Addgene plasmid #64865 | pLncEXP | addgene partial sequence | sequence record 112623 | LNCX-3 5'-ACCTACAGGTGGGGTCTTTCATTCCC-3'
AAATCTTTTATTTTATCTATGGCTCGTACTCTATAGGCTTCAGCTGGTGATATTGTTGAGTCAAAACTAG
AGCCTGGACCACTGATATCTCGAGTTAGGGCAAGGCGGAGCCGGAGGCGATGGCGTGCTCGGTCAGGTGC
CACTTCTGGTTCTTGGCGTCGCTGCGGTCCTCGCGGGTCAGCTTGTGCTGGATGAAGTGCCAGTCGGGCA
TCTTGCGGGGCACGGACTTGGCCTTGTACACGGTGTCGAACTGGCAGCGCAAGCGGCCACCGTCCTTCAG
CAGCAGGTACATGCTCACGTCGCCCTTCAAGATGCCCTGCTTGGGCACGGGGATGATCTTCTCGCAGGAG
GGCTCCCAGTTGTCGGTCATCTTCTTCATCACGGGGCCGTCGGCGGGGAAGTTCACGCCGTAGAACTTGG
ACTCGTGGTACATGCAGTTCTCCTCCACGCTCACGGTGATGTCGGCGTTGCAGATGCACACGGCGCCGTC
CTCGAACAGGAAGGAGCGGTCCCAGGTGTAGCCGGCGGGGCAGGAGTTCTTGAAGTAGTCGACGATGTCC
TGGGGGTACTCGGTGAACACGCGGTTGCCGTACATGAAGGCGGCGGACAAGATGTCCTCGGCGAAGGGCA
AGGGGCCGCCCTCCACCACGCACAGGTTGATGGCCTGCTTGCCCTTGAAGGGGTAGCCGATGCCCTCGCC
GGTGATCACGAACTTGTGGCCGTCCACGCAGCCCTCCATGCGGTACTTCATGGTCATCTCCTTGGTCAGG
CCGTGCTTGGACTGGCCATGGTGGCGACCGGTAGCGCTAGCGGATCTGACGGTTCACTAAACCAGCTCTG
CTTATATAGACCTTCCCACCGTACACGCCTACCGCCCATTTGCGTCAATGGGGCGGAAGTTGTTACGACA
TTTTTGGAAAAGTCCCGTTGATTTTGGGTGCCAAAAACAAACCTCCCATTGAACGTCAAATGGGGGTGGA
AGAACTTGGAAAATCCCCGTGAGTTCAAACCGCTTATCCC
