>Addgene plasmid #64865 | pLncEXP | depositor partial sequence | sequence record 113894 | LncX R2:  ATGAAGGCGGCGGACAAGATGT
CTAGCAGCAGGGCGCCTCCACCACGCACAGGTTGATGGCCTGCTTGCCCTTGAAGGGGTAGCCGATGCCC
TCGCCGGTGATCACGAACTTGTGGCCGTCCACGCAGCCCTCCATGCGGTACTTCATGGTCATCTCCTTGG
TCAGGCCGTGCTTGGACTGGGCCATGGTGGCGACCGGTAGCGCTAGCGGATCTGACGGTTCACTAAACCA
GCTCTGCTTATATAGACCTCCCACCGTACACGCCTACCGCCCATTTGCGTCAATGGGGCGGAGTTGTTAC
GACATTTTGGAAAGTCCCGTTGATTTTGGTGCCAAAACAAACTCCCATTGACGTCAATGGGGTGGAGACT
TGGAAATCCCCGTGAGTCAAACCGCTATCCACGCCCATTGATGTACTGCCAAAACCGCATCACCATGGTA
ATAGCGATGACTAATACGTAGATGTACTGCCAAGTAGGAAAGTCCCATAAGGTCATGTACTGGGCATAAT
GCCAGGCGGGCCATTTACCGTCATTGACGTCAATAGGGGGCGTACTTGGCATATGATACACTTGATGTAC
TGCCAAGTGGGCAGTTTACCGTAAATACTCCACCCATTGACGTCAATGGAAAGTCCCTATTGGCGTTACT
ATGGGAACATACGTCATTATTGACGTCAATGGGCGGGGGTCGTTGGGCGGTCAGCCAGGCGGGCCATTTA
CCGTAAGTTATGTAACGCGGAACTCCATATATGGGCTATGAACTAATGACCCCGTAATTGATTACTATTA
ATAACTAGAATTGATCTTCAATTCCGGCGCCTAGAGAAGGAGTGAGGGCTGGATAAAGGGAGGATCGAGG
CGGGGTCGAACGAGGAGGTTCAAGGGGGAGAGACGGGGCGGATGGAGGAAGAGGAGGCGGAGGCTTAGGG
TGTACAAAGGGCTTGACCCAGGGAGGGGGGTCAAAAGCCAAGGCTTCCCAGGTCACGATGTAAGGGACCT
GGTCTGGGTGTCCATGCGGGCCAGGTGAAAAGACCTTGATCTTAACCTGGGTGATGAAGTCTCGGTTAAA
GGTGCCGTCTCCCGGCCATCCCAACGTTAAAGGTTGGCCATTCTGCAAAGCAGAAGGTAACCCAACGTCT
CTTTTTGAATCTACCGACTGGG
