[The description below was written by a language model from this plasmid's Addgene catalogue record.]
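Description:
pLncEXP is an empty retroviral backbone built for expressing long non-coding RNAs in mammalian cells. It derives from the Clontech vector pSIREN-RetroQZsGreen (about 6.6 kb before modification), a retroviral plasmid originally designed for U6-driven short hairpin RNA expression alongside a ZsGreen fluorescent marker. In pLncEXP the U6 promoter and part of the sequence downstream of ZsGreen were removed, converting the shRNA vector into one suited to longer, Pol II-type transcripts. The record lists CMV as the promoter. A lncRNA sequence of interest is inserted by restriction enzyme cloning, but the specific cloning sites are not stated, and no feature table is available to confirm the exact arrangement of elements, including whether and how ZsGreen remains functional as a reporter of transduction.

In bacteria the plasmid is selected with ampicillin and is recorded as low copy. As a retroviral vector, it would be expected to rely on long terminal repeats and a packaging signal inherited from the parent backbone, so that the cloned transcript can be packaged into viral particles in a suitable packaging cell line and stably integrated into dividing target cells. These elements are not itemised in the record.

The construct carries no insert and serves both as the recipient for lncRNA cloning and as the matched empty-vector control in overexpression experiments. It was deposited in connection with a study that reconstructed adipose tissue transcriptomes and identified lncRNA regulators of brown adipocyte development, which points to gain-of-function testing of candidate lncRNAs in adipocyte culture models as its typical use.
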