Addgene plasmid #64865: pLncEXP
Purpose: (Empty Backbone) Empty vector for lncRNA expression
Depositing lab: Lei Sun. Depositing organization: Duke-NUS Medical School. Publication: De Novo Reconstruction of Adipose Tissue Transcriptomes Reveals Long Non-coding RNA Regulators of Brown Adipocyte Development. Alvarez-Dominguez JR, Bai Z, Xu D, Yuan B, Lo KA, Yoon MJ, Lim YC, Knoll M, Slavov N, Chen S, Chen P, Lodish HF, Sun L. Cell Metab. 2015 May 5;21(5):764-76. doi: 10.1016/j.cmet.2015.04.003. Epub 2015 Apr 23. PubMed 25921091.
Backbone
  Vector backbone: pSIREN-RetroQZsGreen
  Backbone manufacturer: Clontech
  Backbone size (bp): 6600
  Modifications to backbone: U6 promoter and partial sequence downstream ZsGreen was removed from the backbone.
  Vector type: Retroviral
  Promoter: CMV
Growth in bacteria
  Bacterial resistance: Ampicillin, 100 μg/mL
  Growth temperature: 37°C
  Growth strain: DH5alpha
  Copy number: Low Copy
Gene/Insert
  Cloning method: Restriction Enzyme
  Sequencing primers: 5′ gagctggtttagtgaacggtca; 3′ cctacaggtggggtctttca
Terms and licenses: Academic/Nonprofit Terms; Industry Terms: Not Available to Industry
How to cite: pLncEXP was a gift from Lei Sun (Addgene plasmid # 64865 ; http://n2t.net/addgene:64865 ; RRID:Addgene_64865)
